Addgene plasmid #35118: pSA49
Depositing lab: John McCusker. Depositing organization: Duke University. Publication: Positive and negative selection LYS5MX gene replacement cassettes for use in Saccharomyces cerevisiae. Ito-Harashima S, McCusker JH. Yeast. 2004 Jan 15;21(1):53-61. 10.1002/yea.1057 PubMed 14745782.
Backbone
  Vector backbone: pRS314
  Modifications to backbone: Transformed E. coli cells are resistant to ampicillin. The plasmid has been used to construct the plasmids pSA50, pSA52, pSA53, and pSA54. It contains the Candida albicans LYS5MX4 gene as marker for deletion of yeast genes and the TRP1 gene as yeast transformation marker. Yeast shuttle plasmid with CEN6/ARSH4 region.
  Vector type: Yeast replicating
  Selectable markers: Lysine,TRP1
Growth in bacteria
  Bacterial resistance: Ampicillin, 100 μg/mL
  Growth temperature: 37°C
  Growth strain: DH5alpha
  Copy number: High Copy
Gene/Insert
  Gene/Insert name: callys5MX4
  Species: C.albicans
Terms and licenses: Academic/Nonprofit Terms; Industry Terms: Not Available to Industry
How to cite: pSA49 was a gift from John McCusker (Addgene plasmid # 35118 ; http://n2t.net/addgene:35118 ; RRID:Addgene_35118)
