[The description below was written by a language model from this plasmid's Addgene catalogue record and pLannotate feature annotations shown in this document.]
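Description:
pSA49 is a yeast–E. coli shuttle plasmid of about 6.5 kb built on the centromeric vector pRS314. In E. coli it replicates from a high-copy ColE1/pUC-type origin and is selected with ampicillin through the bla gene. An f1 origin inherited from the pBluescript-derived backbone would allow single-stranded DNA production. In Saccharomyces cerevisiae it is maintained as a stable, low-copy episome by the CEN6/ARSH4 element and selected through the TRP1 auxotrophic marker, which is expressed from its own promoter.

The payload is the callys5MX4 cassette, inserted into the pBluescript-type polylinker. This splits the annotated MCS and disrupts the lacZα region, and the cassette is flanked by the T7 and T3 promoters. The feature table shows the Ashbya gossypii TEF promoter and TEF terminator bracketing an unannotated stretch of roughly 1 kb. According to the catalogue entry, this stretch corresponds to the Candida albicans LYS5 open reading frame. This is the standard "MX" arrangement, in which heterologous regulatory sequences drive a marker gene and limit homology to the S. cerevisiae genome, so that the cassette can be targeted to a chosen locus for gene deletion. LYS5 is required for lysine biosynthesis, so the cassette complements lys5 strains. This gives positive selection for lysine prototrophy, and the associated publication title indicates that the LYS5MX system also supports negative selection.

The record notes that pSA49 carries the marker for yeast gene deletion and served as the parent for pSA50, pSA52, pSA53 and pSA54.
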