Features (pLannotate 1.2.2; 21 found; start..end, strand, type, name):
    137..186     +  misc_feature   bom (fragment): basis of mobility region from pBR322
    187..467     +  promoter       TRP1 promoter: S. cerevisiae TRP1
    468..1142    +  CDS            TRP1: phosphoribosylanthranilate isomerase, required for tryptophan biosynthesis; S. cerevisiae TRP1; yeast auxotrophic marker
   1189..1238    +  misc_feature   bom (fragment): basis of mobility region from pBR322
   1239..1694    -  rep_origin     f1 ori (sequence partly withheld): f1 bacteriophage origin of replication; arrow indicates direction of (+) strand synthesis
   1702..1859    -  CDS            lacZα (fragment): LacZα fragment of β-galactosidase; lacZ fragment
   1862..1880    +  promoter       T7 promoter: promoter for bacteriophage T7 RNA polymerase
   1889..1912    +  misc_feature   MCS (fragment): pBluescript multiple cloning site
   2015..2358    +  promoter       TEF promoter: Ashbya gossypii TEF promoter
   3354..3551    +  terminator     TEF terminator: Ashbya gossypii TEF terminator
   3636..3727    +  misc_feature   MCS (fragment): pBluescript multiple cloning site
   3740..3758    -  promoter       T3 promoter: promoter for bacteriophage T3 RNA polymerase
   3803..3819    -  protein_bind   lac operator: The lac repressor binds to the lac operator to inhibit transcription in E. coli. This inhibition can be relieved by adding lactose or isopropyl-β-D-thiogalactopyranoside (IPTG). lac repressor encoded by lacI
   3827..3857    -  promoter       lac promoter: promoter for the E. coli lac operon
   3872..3893    -  protein_bind   CAP binding site: CAP binding activates transcription in the presence of cAMP. E. coli catabolite activator protein
   3906..3998    -  CDS            lacI (fragment): lac repressor; lacI; The lac repressor binds to the lac operator to inhibit transcription in E. coli. This inhibition can be relieved by adding lactose or isopropyl-β-D-thiogalactopyranoside (IPTG).
   4181..4769    -  rep_origin     ori: high-copy-number ColE1/pMB1/pBR322/pUC origin of replication
   4940..5800    -  CDS            AmpR: β-lactamase; bla; confers resistance to ampicillin, carbenicillin, and related antibiotics
   5801..5905    -  promoter       AmpR promoter: bla
   5942..6445    +  misc_feature   CEN/ARS: S. cerevisiae CEN6 centromere fused to an autonomously replicating sequence
   6514..35      +  CDS            rop (fragment) (across the origin): Rop protein, which maintains plasmids at low copy number; rop
>Addgene plasmid #35118 | pSA49 | depositor full sequence | sequence record 83388 | pSA49 sequence 6514 bps
TCGCGCGTTTCGGTGATGACGGTGAAAACCTCTGACACATGCAGCTCCCGGAGACGGTCACAGCTTGTCT
GTAAGCGGATGCCGGGAGCAGACAAGCCCGTCAGGGCGCGTCAGCGGGTGTTGGCGGGTGTCGGGGCTGG
CTTAACTATGCGGCATCAGAGCAGATTGTACTGAGAGTGCACCATAAACGACATTACTATATATATAATA
TAGGAAGCATTTAATAGACAGCATCGTAATATATGTGTACTTTGCAGTTATGACGCCAGATGGCAGTAGT
GGAAGATATTCTTTATTGAAAAATAGCTTGTCACCTTACGTACAATCTTGATCCGGAGCTTTTCTTTTTT
TGCCGATTAAGAATTAATTCGGTCGAAAAAAGAAAAGGAGAGGGCCAAGAGGGAGGGCATTGGTGACTAT
TGAGCACGTGAGTATACGTGATTAAGCACACAAAGGCAGCTTGGAGTATGTCTGTTATTAATTTCACAGG
TAGTTCTGGTCCATTGGTGAAAGTTTGCGGCTTGCAGAGCACAGAGGCCGCAGAATGTGCTCTAGATTCC
GATGCTGACTTGCTGGGTATTATATGTGTGCCCAATAGAAAGAGAACAATTGACCCGGTTATTGCAAGGA
AAATTTCAAGTCTTGTAAAAGCATATAAAAATAGTTCAGGCACTCCGAAATACTTGGTTGGCGTGTTTCG
TAATCAACCTAAGGAGGATGTTTTGGCTCTGGTCAATGATTACGGCATTGATATCGTCCAACTGCATGGA
GATGAGTCGTGGCAAGAATACCAAGAGTTCCTCGGTTTGCCAGTTATTAAAAGACTCGTATTTCCAAAAG
ACTGCAACATACTACTCAGTGCAGCTTCACAGAAACCTCATTCGTTTATTCCCTTGTTTGATTCAGAAGC
AGGTGGGACAGGTGAACTTTTGGATTGGAACTCGATTTCTGACTGGGTTGGAAGGCAAGAGAGCCCCGAA
AGCTTACATTTTATGTTAGCTGGTGGACTGACGCCAGAAAATGTTGGTGATGCGCTTAGATTAAATGGCG
TTATTGGTGTTGATGTAAGCGGAGGTGTGGAGACAAATGGTGTAAAAGACTCTAACAAAATAGCAAATTT
CGTCAAAAATGCTAAGAAATAGGTTATTACTGAGTAGTATTTATTTAAGTATTGTTTGTGCACTTGCCTG
CGGTGTGAAATACCGCACAGATGCGTAAGGAGAAAATACCGCATCAGGAAATTGTAAACGTTAATATTTT
GTTAAAATTCGCGTTAAATTTTTGTTAAATCAGCTCATTTTTTAACCAATAGGCCGAAATCGGCAAAATC
CCTTATAAATCAAAAGAATAGACCGAGATAGGGT
[37 nt withheld, positions 1365-1401]
AAAGAACGTGGACTCCAACGTCAAAGG
[49 nt withheld, positions 1429-1477]
T
[91 nt withheld, positions 1479-1569]
G
[124 nt withheld, positions 1571-1694]
CGCGCCATTCGCCATTCAGGCTGCGCAACTGTTGGGAAGGGCGATCGGTGCGGGCCTCTTCGCTATTACG
CCAGCTGGCGAAGGGGGGATGTGCTGCAAGGCGATTAAGTTGGGTAACGCCAGGGTTTTCCCAGTCACGA
CGTTGTAAAACGACGGCCAGTGAATTGTAATACGACTCACTATAGGGCGAATTGGAGCTCCACCGCGGTG
GCGGCCGCCAGCTGAAGCTTCGTACGCTGCAGGTCGACGGATCCCCGGGTTAATTAAGGCGCGCCAGATC
TGTTTAGCTTGCCTTGTCCCCGCCGGGTCACCCGGCCAGCGACATGGAGGCCCAGAATACCCTCCTTGAC
AGTCTTGACGTGCGCAGCTCAGGGGCATGATGTGACTGTCGCCCGTACATTTAGCCCATACATCCCCATG
TATAATCATTTGCATCCATACATTTTGATGGCCGCACGGCGCGAAGCAAAAATTACGGCTCCTCGCTGCA
GACCTGCGAGCAGGGAAACGCTCCCCTCACAGACGCGTTGAATTGTCCCCACGCCGCGCCCCTGTAGAGA
AATATAAAAGGTTAGGATTTGCCACTGAGGTTCTTCTTTCATATACTTCCTTTTAAAATCTTGCTAGGAT
ACAGTTCTCACATCACATCCGAACATAAACAACCATGACATTACAAGATCATCTTAATGATAAATCAAAT
ATCATCCTACTTTTCACCACTAGATTAACTAATGAATTAATTGAATTTTGGAATGATGATTATAATTTTG
AATGTTCTTTAAGATTATTAAATGATTTATCATTACAACAAAAAATATCTTCAATTACAAAAAACCCCAA
CCATCAACAACAAAGATTTAAATATAAACAATTATTATCAAATTTATTTATTAGATATGCAATCAATTCA
ATCATTCAATCAAATGATCTATTTAAAAAAATTGAATTTGATTATAATGAATTTGGGAAACCCATATTAC
CATATAATTTCCAATTCAATATTAGTAGTTCTAATGATATAATTGCCTTAATTGTGGAATTTCCATCTTC
ATCTTCATTATCATCATCATCATTGTCATCATCATTATCTGGTGATCGAGCTTATGACCCAATTGGTATT
GATTTATCACATTCTATTCAAAATAGTATATCAAATACAGAATATCTTGAACAATTTAAACCGATTTTTG
ATGATGTTTATGAATTACCACAAATTGATAATTATTTTAAATTTAATCATTTTTGGACATTAAAAGAATC
ATTTACAAAATTGATTGGTAGTGGATTAAATATTGAATTATCAGATTTTTATTTCATAGTTGATTATAAT
GATAATGAGTTTTCTAGTGATAATGAAAAATTCCAAACAAGTATAGTTGGAAATAATATTGGAGATAGTT
GGATGTATTATTCATTGAATTGGTTTGATAAAATCTTGATAAATATAGATAAACTTGAATTAGCCAAGAA
TCAATTTATAACGGCATTAAATAAAAAAGAATTTTATTGTCGTAGTTCTATTCTTGATAATGGTAATGTC
GATGAATCTAAATTGCCAGTAATTATAACGATAATTAATCAAAACAAGAATAAATCAATTCAACCAATAG
AGTTGAGATTTGAAAAATTATTATCTGAACATTTAAACCAGTGATCAGTACTGACAATAAAAAGATTCTT
GTTTTCAAGAACTTGTCATTTGTATAGTTTTTTTATATTGTAGTTGTTCTATTTTAATCAAATGTTAGCG
TGATTTATATTTTTTTTCGCCTCGACATCATCTGCCCAGATGCGAAGTTAAGTGCGCAGAAAGTAATATC
ATGCGTCAATCGTATGTGAATGCTGGTCGCTATACTGCTGTCGATTCGATACTAACGCCGCCATCCAGTG
TCGAAAACGAGCTCGAATTCATCGATGATATCAGATCCACTAGTGGCCTATGCGGCCGCTCTAGAACTAG
TGGATCCCCCGGGCTGCAGGAATTCGATATCAAGCTTATCGATACCGTCGACCTCGAGGGGGGGCCCGGT
ACCCAGCTTTTGTTCCCTTTAGTGAGGGTTAATTCCGAGCTTGGCGTAATCATGGTCATAGCTGTTTCCT
GTGTGAAATTGTTATCCGCTCACAATTCCACACAACATAGGAGCCGGAAGCATAAAGTGTAAAGCCTGGG
GTGCCTAATGAGTGAGGTAACTCACATTAATTGCGTTGCGCTCACTGCCCGCTTTCCAGTCGGGAAACCT
GTCGTGCCAGCTGCATTAATGAATCGGCCAACGCGCGGGGAGAGGCGGTTTGCGTATTGGGCGCTCTTCC
GCTTCCTCGCTCACTGACTCGCTGCGCTCGGTCGTTCGGCTGCGGCGAGCGGTATCAGCTCACTCAAAGG
CGGTAATACGGTTATCCACAGAATCAGGGGATAACGCAGGAAAGAACATGTGAGCAAAAGGCCAGCAAAA
GGCCAGGAACCGTAAAAAGGCCGCGTTGCTGGCGTTTTTCCATAGGCTCGGCCCCCCTGACGAGCATCAC
AAAAATCGACGCTCAAGTCAGAGGTGGCGAAACCCGACAGGACTATAAAGATACCAGGCGTTCCCCCCTG
GAAGCTCCCTCGTGCGCTCTCCTGTTCCGACCCTGCCGCTTACCGGATACCTGTCCGCCTTTCTCCCTTC
GGGAAGCGTGGCGCTTTCTCAATGCTCACGCTGTAGGTATCTCAGTTCGGTGTAGGTCGTTCGCTCCAAG
CTGGGCTGTGTGCACGAACCCCCCGTTCAGCCCGACCGCTGCGCCTTATCCGGTAACTATCGTCTTGAGT
CCAACCCGGTAAGACACGACTTATCGCCACTGGCAGCAGCCACTGGTAACAGGATTAGCAGAGCGAGGTA
TGTAGGCGGTGCTACAGAGTTCTTGAAGTGGTGGCCTAACTACGGCTACACTAGAAGGACAGTATTTGGT
ATCTGCGCTCTGCTGAAGCCAGTTACCTTCGGAAAAAGAGTTGGTAGCTCTTGATCCGGCAAACAAACCA
CCGCTGGTAGCGGTGGTTTTTTTGTTTGCAAGCAGCAGATTACGCGCAGAAAAAAAGGATCTCAAGAAGA
TCCTTTGATCTTTTCTACGGGGTCTGACGCTCAGTGGAACGAAAACTCACGTTAAGGGATTTTGGTCATG
AGATTATCAAAAAGGATCTTCACCTAGATCCTTTTAAATTAAAAATGAAGTTTTAAATCAATCTAAAGTA
TATATGAGTAAACTTGGTCTGACAGTTACCAATGCTTAATCAGTGAGGCACCTATCTCAGCGATCTGTCT
ATTTCGTTCATCCATAGTTGCCTGACTGCCCGTCGTGTAGATAACTACGATACGGGAGGGCTTACCATCT
GGCCCCAGTGCTGCAATGATACCGCGAGACCCACGCTCACCGGCTCCAGATTTATCAGCAATAAACCAGC
CAGCCGGAAGGGCCGAGCGCAGAAGTGGTCCTGCAACTTTATCCGCCTCCATCCAGTCTATTAATTGTTG
CCGGGAAGCTAGAGTAAGTAGTTCGCCAGTTAATAGTTTGCGCAACGTTGTTGCCATTGCTACAGGCATC
GTGGTGTCACGCTCGTCGTTTGGTATGGCTTCATTCAGCTCCGGTTCCCAACGATCAAGGCGAGTTACAT
GATCCCCCATGTTGTGAAAAAAAGCGGTTAGCTCCTTCGGTCCTCCGATCGTTGTCAGAAGTAAGTTGGC
CGCAGTGTTATCACTCATGGTTATGGCAGCACTGCATAATTCTCTTACTGTCATGCCATCCGTAAGATGC
TTTTCTGTGACTGGTGAGTACTCAACCAAGTCATTCTGAGAATAGTGTATGCGGCGACCGAGTTGCTCTT
GCCCGGCGTCAATACGGGATAATACCGCGCCACATAGCAGAACTTTAAAAGTGCTCATCATTGGAAAACG
TTCTTCGGGGCGAAAACTCTCAAGGATCTTACCGCTGTTGAGATCCAGTTCGATGTAACCCACTCGTGCA
CCCAACTGATCTTCAGCATCTTTTACTTTCACCAGCGTTTCTGGGTGAGCAAAAACAGGAAGGCAAAATG
CCGCAAAAAAGGGAATAAGGGCGACACGGAAATGTTGAATACTCATACTCTTCCTTTTTCAATATTATTG
AAGCATTTATCAGGGTTATTGTCTCATGAGCGGATACATATTTGAATGTATTTAGAAAAATAAACAAATA
GGGGTTCCGCGCACATTTCCCCGAAAAGTGCCACCTGGGTCCTTTTCATCACGTGCTATAAAAATAATTA
TAATTTAAATTTTTTAATATAAATATATAAATTAAAAATAGAAAGTAAAAAAAGAAATTAAAGAAAAAAT
AGTTTTTGTTTTCCGAAGATGTAAAAGACTCTAGGGGGATCGCCAACAAATACTACCTTTTATCTTGCTC
TTCCTGCTCTCAGGTATTAATGCCGAATTGTTTCATCTTGTCTGTGTAGAAGACCACACACGAAAATCCT
GTGATTTTACATTTTACTTATCGTTAATCGAATGTATATCTATTTAATCTGCTTTTCTTGTCTAATAAAT
ATATATGTAAAGTACGCTTTTTGTTGAAATTTTTTAAACCTTTGTTTATTTTTTTTTCTTCATTCCGTAA
CTCTTCTACCTTCTTTATTTACTTTCTAAAATCCAAATACAAAACATAAAAATAAATAAACACAGAGTAA
ATTCCCAAATTATTCCATCATTAAAAGATACGAGGCGCGTGTAAGTTACAGGCAAGCGATCCGTCCTAAG
AAACCATTATTATCATGACATTAACCTATAAAAATAGGCGTATCACGAGGCCCTTTCGTC
