>Addgene plasmid #35118 | pSA49 | addgene partial sequence | sequence record 53856 | JM-MCSrev 5'-CATAGGCCACTAGTGGATCT
GTTTCGACACTGGATGGCGGCGTTAGTATCGAATCGACAGCAGTATAGCGACCAGCATTCACATACGATT
GACGCATGATATTACTTTCTGCGCACTTAACTTCGCATCTGGGCAGATGATGTCGAGGCGAAAAAAAATA
TAAATCACGCTAACATTTGATTAAAATAGAACAACTACAATATAAAAAAACTATACAAATGACAAGTTCT
TGAAAACAAGAATCTTTTTATTGTCAGTACTGATCACTGGTTTAAATGTTCAGATAATAATTTTTCAAAT
CTCAACTCTATTGGTTGAATTGATTTATTCTTGTTTTGATTAATTATCGTTATAATTACTGGCAATTTAG
ATTCATCGACATTACCATTATCAAGAATAGAACTACGACAATAAAATTCTTTTTTATTTAATGCCGTTTT
AAATTGATTCTTGGCTAATTCAAGTTTATCTATATTTATCAAGATTTTATCAAACCAATTCAATGAATAA
TACATCCAACTATCTCCAATATTATTTCCAACTATACTTGTTTGGAATTTTTCATTATCACTAGAAAACT
CATTATCATTATAATCAACTATGAAATAAAAATCTGATAATTCAATATTTAATCCACTACCAATCAATTT
TGTAAATGATTCTTTTAATGTCCAAAAATGATTAAATTTAAAATAATTATCAATTTGTGGTAATTCATAA
ACATCATCAAAAATCGGTTTAAATTGTTCAAGATATTCTGTATTTGATATACTATTTTGAATAGAATGTG
ATAAATCAATACCAATTGGGTCATAAGCTCGATCACCAGATAATGATGATGACAATGATGATGATGATAA
TGGAAGATGGAAGATGGAAATTCCACAATTAAGGCAATTATATCATTAGAACTACTAATATTGAATTGGA
AAATTATATGGTAAT
